Addgene plasmid #192633: pSIN-LexAOx4-Pmin-mCherry
Purpose: Lentiviral vector for inducible mCherry expression.
Depositing lab: Yingxiao Wang. Depositing organization: University of California, San Diego (UCSD). Publication: Engineering light-controllable CAR T cells for cancer immunotherapy. Huang Z, Wu Y, Allen ME, Pan Y, Kyriakakis P, Lu S, Chang YJ, Wang X, Chien S, Wang Y. Sci Adv. 2020 Feb 19;6(8):eaay9209. doi: 10.1126/sciadv.aay9209. eCollection 2020 Feb. PubMed 32128416.
Backbone
  Vector backbone: pSIN
  Vector type: Mammalian Expression, Lentiviral
Growth in bacteria
  Bacterial resistance: Ampicillin, 100 μg/mL
  Growth temperature: 37°C
  Growth strain: NEB Stable
  Copy number: High Copy
Gene/Insert
  Gene/Insert name: mCherry
  Species: Synthetic
  Promoter: Minimal promoter
  Cloning method: Gibson Cloning
  Sequencing primers: 5′ ctcgagtccgagcggagactc; 3′ GGAATTGGCCGCCCTAGATGC
Terms and licenses: Academic/Nonprofit Terms; Industry Terms: Not Available to Industry
How to cite: pSIN-LexAOx4-Pmin-mCherry was a gift from Yingxiao Wang (Addgene plasmid # 192633 ; http://n2t.net/addgene:192633 ; RRID:Addgene_192633)
