[The description below was written by a language model from this plasmid's Addgene catalogue record and pLannotate feature annotations shown in this document.]
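Description:
pSIN-LexAOx4-Pmin-mCherry is a self-inactivating HIV-1-based lentiviral transfer vector on the pSIN backbone, designed for inducible expression of the red fluorescent protein mCherry in mammalian cells. It is propagated in E. coli as a high-copy plasmid using a ColE1/pUC-type origin and is selected with ampicillin through the β-lactamase gene. The viral portion has the usual transfer vector elements: a truncated 5' LTR, the Ψ packaging signal with an adjoining gag fragment, the Rev response element for Rev-dependent nuclear export of the genomic RNA, the cPPT/CTS that aids nuclear import, and a ΔU3 3' LTR that silences LTR promoter activity after integration. A bGH polyadenylation signal follows the 3' LTR.

The payload is a synthetic reporter cassette in which mCherry sits downstream of a minimal TATA-box promoter with low basal activity. The plasmid name indicates four LexA operator repeats upstream of this promoter, although the automated feature table does not annotate them. In such a design, transcription stays low until a transactivator carrying a LexA DNA-binding domain is recruited to the operators. That activator is not encoded here and must be supplied separately. Only short fragments of an EMCV IRES and a puromycin resistance gene are detected after mCherry. These look like backbone remnants, so the record does not support a functional mammalian selection marker.

The associated work concerns light-controllable CAR T cells, which is consistent with use as a fluorescent readout for inducible gene activation systems in transduced cells.
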