Features (pLannotate 1.2.2; 23 found; start..end, strand, type, name):
    116..445     +  CDS            nef (fragment): NEF_HV1BR - Experimental evidence at protein level: Swiss-Prot protein existence level 1. Extracellular Nef protein targets CD4(+) T-lymphocytes for apoptosis by interacting with CXCR4 surface receptors (PubMed:14990729). From Human immunodeficiency virus type 1 group M subtype B (isolate BRU/LAI) (HIV-1).
    493..750     +  LTR            5' LTR (truncated): truncated 5' long terminal repeat (LTR) from HIV-1
    797..922     +  misc_feature   HIV-1 Ψ: packaging signal of human immunodeficiency virus type 1
    906..1269    +  CDS            HIV-1 gag (fragment): gag protein from human immunodeficiency virus 1; gag
   1415..1648    +  misc_feature   RRE: The Rev response element (RRE) of HIV-1 allows for Rev-dependent mRNA export from the nucleus to the cytoplasm.
   2025..2125    +  CDS            Rev (fragment): human immunodeficiency virus 1 (HIV-1) Rev protein; rev; enhances nuclear export of unspliced and incompletely spliced viral mRNAs
   2164..2281    +  misc_feature   cPPT/CTS: central polypurine tract and central termination sequence of HIV-1
   2337..2403    +  CDS            small t antigen (fragment): SV40 (simian virus 40) small t antigen
   2420..2560    -  misc_feature   bom: basis of mobility region from pBR322
   2649..2669    +  misc_feature   BioBrick prefix: BioBrick prefix for parts that do not start with "ATG"
   2839..2856    +  promoter       minP (fragment): minimal TATA-box promoter with low basal activity
   2854..2880    -  misc_feature   MCS (fragment): pUC18/19 multiple cloning site
   2910..3617    +  CDS            mCherry: mCherry is a basic (constitutively fluorescent) red fluorescent protein published in 2004, derived from Discosoma sp.. It is reported to be a very rapidly-maturing monomer with low acid sensitivity.
   3620..3663    -  misc_feature   MCS (fragment): multiple cloning site
   3717..3822    +  misc_feature   IRES (fragment): internal ribosome entry site (IRES) of the encephalomyocarditis virus (EMCV)
   3821..3929    +  CDS            PuroR (fragment): puromycin N-acetyltransferase; pac from Streptomyces alboniger; confers resistance to puromycin
   3936..4130    +  CDS            nef (fragment): NEF_HV1Z2 - Experimental evidence at protein level: Swiss-Prot protein existence level 1. Extracellular Nef protein targets CD4(+) T-lymphocytes for apoptosis by interacting with CXCR4 surface receptors. From Human immunodeficiency virus type 1 group M subtype D (isolate Z2/CDC-Z34) (HIV-1).
   4132..4365    +  LTR            3' LTR (ΔU3): self-inactivating 3' long terminal repeat (LTR) from HIV-1
   4522..4746    +  polyA_signal   bGH poly(A) signal: bovine growth hormone polyadenylation signal
   4750..4771    +  promoter       SV40 promoter (fragment): SV40 enhancer and early promoter
   4842..4946    +  promoter       AmpR promoter: bla
   4947..5807    +  CDS            AmpR: β-lactamase; bla; confers resistance to ampicillin, carbenicillin, and related antibiotics
   5978..6566    +  rep_origin     ori: high-copy-number ColE1/pMB1/pBR322/pUC origin of replication
>Addgene plasmid #192633 | pSIN-LexAOx4-Pmin-mCherry | addgene full sequence | sequence record 376802 | Addgene NGS Result
CGGACCGCCACTGCCAATTACCTGTGGTTTCATTTACTCTAAACCTGTGATTCCTCTGAATTATTTTCAT
TTTAAAGAAATTGTATTTGTTAAATATGTACTACAAACTTAGTAGTTGGAAGGGCTAATTCACTCCCAAA
GAAGACAAGATATCCTTGATCTGTGGATCTACCACACACAAGGCTACTTCCCTGATTAGCAGAACTACAC
ACCAGGGCCAGGGGTCAGATATCCACTGACCTTTGGATGGTGCTACAAGCTAGTACCAGTTGAGCCAGAT
AAGGTAGAAGAGGCCAATAAAGGAGAGAACACCAGCTTGTTACACCCTGTGAGCCTGCATGGGATGGATG
ACCCGGAGAGAGAAGTGTTAGAGTGGAGGTTTGACAGCCGCCTAGCATTTCATCACGTGGCCCGAGAGCT
GCATCCGGAGTACTTCAAGAACTGCTGATATCGAGCTTGCTACAAGGGACTTTCCGCTGGGGACTTTCCA
GGGAGGCGTGGCCTGGGCGGGACTGGGGAGTGGCGAGCCCTCAGATCCTGCATATAAGCAGCTGCTTTTT
GCCTGTACTGGGTCTCTCTGGTTAGACCAGATCTGAGCCTGGGAGCTCTCTGGCTAACTAGGGAACCCAC
TGCTTAAGCCTCAATAAAGCTTGCCTTGAGTGCTTCAAGTAGTGTGTGCCCGTCTGTTGTGTGACTCTGG
TAACTAGAGATCCCTCAGACCCTTTTAGTCAGTGTGGAAAATCTCTAGCAGTGGCGCCCGAACAGGGACT
TGAAAGCGAAAGGGAAACCAGAGGAGCTCTCTCGACGCAGGACTCGGCTTGCTGAAGCGCGCACGGCAAG
AGGCGAGGGGCGGCGACTGGTGAGTACGCCAAAAATTTTGACTAGCGGAGGCTAGAAGGAGAGAGATGGG
TGCGAGAGCGTCAGTATTAAGCGGGGGAGAATTAGATCGCGATGGGAAAAAATTCGGTTAAGGCCAGGGG
GAAAGAAAAAATATAAATTAAAACATATAGTATGGGCAAGCAGGGAGCTAGAACGATTCGCAGTTAATCC
TGGCCTGTTAGAAACATCAGAAGGCTGTAGACAAATACTGGGACAGCTACAACCATCCCTTCAGACAGGA
TCAGAAGAACTTAGATCATTATATAATACAGTAGCAACCCTCTATTGTGTGCATCAAAGGATAGAGATAA
AAGACACCAAGGAAGCTTTAGACAAGATAGAGGAAGAGCAAAACAAAAGTAAGACCACCGCACAGCAAGC
GGCCGCTGATCTTCAGACCTGGAGGAGGAGATATGAGGGACAATTGGAGAAGTGAATTATATAAATATAA
AGTAGTAAAAATTGAACCATTAGGAGTAGCACCCACCAAGGCAAAGAGAAGAGTGGTGCAGAGAGAAAAA
AGAGCAGTGGGAATAGGAGCTTTGTTCCTTGGGTTCTTGGGAGCAGCAGGAAGCACTATGGGCGCAGCGT
CAATGACGCTGACGGTACAGGCCAGACAATTATTGTCTGGTATAGTGCAGCAGCAGAACAATTTGCTGAG
GGCTATTGAGGCGCAACAGCATCTGTTGCAACTCACAGTCTGGGGCATCAAGCAGCTCCAGGCAAGAATC
CTGGCTGTGGAAAGATACCTAAAGGATCAACAGCTCCTGGGGATTTGGGGTTGCTCTGGAAAACTCATTT
GCACCACTGCTGTGCCTTGGAATGCTAGTTGGAGTAATAAATCTCTGGAACAGATTTGGAATCACACGAC
CTGGATGGAGTGGGACAGAGAAATTAACAATTACACAAGCTTAATACACTCCTTAATTGAAGAATCGCAA
AACCAGCAAGAAAAGAATGAACAAGAATTATTGGAATTAGATAAATGGGCAAGTTTGTGGAATTGGTTTA
ACATAACAAATTGGCTGTGGTATATAAAATTATTCATAATGATAGTAGGAGGCTTGGTAGGTTTAAGAAT
AGTTTTTGCTGTACTTTCTATAGTGAATAGAGTTAGGCAGGGATATTCACCATTATCGTTTCAGACCCAC
CTCCCAACCCCGAGGGGACCCGACAGGCCCGAAGGAATAGAAGAAGAAGGTGGAGAGAGAGACAGAGACA
GATCCATTCGATTAGTGAACGGATCTCGACGGTATCGCCACAAATGGCAGTATTCATCCACAATTTTAAA
AGAAAGGGGGGGATTGGGGGGTACAGTGCAGGGGAAAGAATAGTAGACATAATAGCAACAGACATACAAA
CTAAAGAATTACAAAAACAAATTACAAAAATTCAAAATTTTCGGGTTTATTACAGGGACAGCAGAGATCC
ACTTTGGATCGATAAGCTTTGCAAAGATGGATAAAGTTTTAAACAGAGAGGAATCTTTGCAGCTAATGGA
CCTTCTAGGTCTTGAAAGGAGTGGGAATTGGCTCCGGCGCCTGATGCGGTATTTTCTCCTTACGCATCTG
TGCGGTATTTCACACCGCATATGGTGCACTCTCAGTACAATCTGCTCTGATGCCGCATAGTTAAGCCAGT
ATACACTCCGCTATCGCTACGTGACTGGGTCATGGCTGCGCCCCGACACCCGCCAACACCCGCTGACGCG
CCCTGACGGGCTTGTCTGCTCCCGGCATCCGCTTACAGACAAGCTGTGACCGGGTACCGAATTCGCGGCC
GCATCTAGACTGTATATAAAACCAGTGGTTATATGTACAGACTAGACTGTATATAAAACCAGTGGTTATA
TGTACAGACTAGACTGTATATAAAACCAGTGGTTATATGTACAGACTAGACTGTATATAAAACCAGTGGT
TATATGTACAGACTAGACTCGAGTCCGAGCGGAGACTCTAGAGGGTATATAATGGATCCCCGGGTACCGA
GCTCGAATTCCAGCTTGGCATTCCGGTACTGTTGGTAAAATGGTGAGCAAGGGCGAGGAGGATAACATGG
CCATCATCAAGGAGTTCATGCGCTTCAAGGTGCACATGGAGGGCTCCGTGAACGGCCACGAGTTCGAGAT
CGAGGGCGAGGGCGAGGGCCGCCCCTACGAGGGCACCCAGACCGCCAAGCTGAAGGTGACCAAGGGTGGC
CCCCTGCCCTTCGCCTGGGACATCCTGTCCCCTCAGTTCATGTACGGCTCCAAGGCCTACGTGAAGCACC
CCGCCGACATCCCCGACTACTTGAAGCTGTCCTTCCCCGAGGGCTTCAAGTGGGAGCGCGTGATGAACTT
CGAGGACGGCGGCGTGGTGACCGTGACCCAGGACTCCTCCCTGCAGGACGGCGAGTTCATCTACAAGGTG
AAGCTGCGCGGCACCAACTTCCCCTCCGACGGCCCCGTAATGCAGAAGAAGACCATGGGCTGGGAGGCCT
CCTCCGAGCGGATGTACCCCGAGGACGGCGCCCTGAAGGGCGAGATCAAGCAGAGGCTGAAGCTGAAGGA
CGGCGGCCACTACGACGCTGAGGTCAAGACCACCTACAAGGCCAAGAAGCCCGTGCAGCTGCCCGGCGCC
TACAACGTCAACATCAAGTTGGACATCACCTCCCACAACGAGGACTACACCATCGTGGAACAGTACGAAC
GCGCCGAGGGCCGCCACTCCACCGGCGGCATGGACGAGCTGTACAAGTAAGAATTCGAAGCTTGAGCTCG
AGATCTGAGTCCGGTAGCGCTAGTTCGAAGGATCCGCATGCATCTAGGGCGGCCAATTCCGCCCCTCTCC
CCCCCCCCCCTCTCCCTCCCCCCCCCCTAACGTTACTGGCCGAAGCCGCTTGGAATAAGGCCGGTGTGCG
TTTGTCTATATGTTATTTTCCACCATATTGCCGTCTTTTGGCCCCGCAACCTCCCCTTCTACGAGCGGCT
CGGCTTCACCGTCACCGCCGACGTCGAGGTGCCCGAAGGACCGCGCACCTGGTGCATGACCCGCAAGCCC
GGTGCCTGATAATAGGCGGCCGCTCGAGACCTAGAAAAACATGGAGCAATCACAAGTAGCAATACAGCAG
CTACCAATGCTGATTGTGCCTGGCTAGAAGCACAAGAGGAGGAGGAGGTGGGTTTTCCAGTCACACCTCA
GGTACCTTTAAGACCAATGACTTACAAGGCAGCTGTAGATCTTAGCCACTTTTTAAAAGAAAAGGGGGGA
CTGGAAGGGCTAATTCACTCCCAACGAAGACAAGATCTGCTTTTTGCTTGTACTGGGTCTCTCTGGTTAG
ACCAGATCTGAGCCTGGGAGCTCTCTGGCTAACTAGGGAACCCACTGCTTAAGCCTCAATAAAGCTTGCC
TTGAGTGCTTCAAGTAGTGTGTGCCCGTCTGTTGTGTGACTCTGGTAACTAGAGATCCCTCAGACCCTTT
TAGTCAGTGTGGAAAATCTCTAGCAGTAGTAGTTCATGTCATCTTATTATTCAGTATTTATAACTTGCAA
AGAAATGAATATCAGAGAGTGAGAGGCCTTGACATTATAATAGATTTAGCAGGAATTGAACTAGGAGTGG
AGCACACAGGCAAAGTTCTAGAGCTCGCTGATCAGCCTCGACTGTGCCTTCTAGTTGCCAGCCATCTGTT
GTTTGCCCCTCCCCCGTGCCTTCCTTGACCCTGGAAGGTGCCACTCCCACTGTCCTTTCCTAATAAAATG
AGGAAATTGCATCGCATTGTCTGAGTAGGTGTCATTCTATTCTGGGGGGTGGGGTGGGGCAGGACAGCAA
GGGGGAGGATTGGGAAGACAATAGCAGGCATGCTGGGGATGCGGTGGGCTCTATGGCTTCTGAGGCGGAA
AGAACCAGCTGGGGGCGCGCCCCTCGAGGCCGCCATGGTCATAGCTGTTTGACGTCAGGTGGCACTTTTC
GGGGAAATGTGCGCGGAACCCCTATTTGTTTATTTTTCTAAATACATTCAAATATGTATCCGCTCACGAG
ACAATAACCCTGATAAATGCTTCAATAATATTGAAAAAGGAAGAGTATGAGTATTCAACATTTCCGTGTC
GCCCTTATTCCCTTTTTTGCGGCATTTTGCCTTCCTGTTTTTGCTCACCCAGAAACGCTGGTGAAAGTAA
AAGATGCTGAAGATCAGTTGGGTGCACGAGTGGGTTACATCGAACTGGATCTCAACAGCGGTAAGATCCT
TGAGAGTTTTCGCCCCGAAGAACGTTTTCCAATGATGAGCACTTTTAAAGTTCTGCTATGTGGCGCGGTA
TTATCCCGTATTGACGCCGGGCAAGAGCAACTCGGTCGCCGCATACACTATTCTCAGAATGACTTGGTTG
AGTACTCACCAGTCACAGAAAAGCATCTTACGGATGGCATGACAGTAAGAGAATTATGCAGTGCTGCCAT
AACCATGAGTGATAACACTGCGGCCAACTTACTTCTGACAACGATCGGAGGACCGAAGGAGCTAACCGCT
TTTTTGCACAACATGGGGGATCATGTAACTCGCCTTGATCGTTGGGAACCGGAGCTGAATGAAGCCATAC
CAAACGACGAGCGTGACACCACGATGCCTGTAGCAATGGCAACAACGTTGCGCAAACTATTAACTGGCGA
ACTACTTACTCTAGCTTCCCGGCAACAATTAATAGACTGGATGGAGGCGGATAAAGTTGCAGGACCACTT
CTGCGCTCGGCCCTTCCGGCTGGCTGGTTTATTGCTGATAAATCTGGAGCCGGTGAGCGTGGGTCTCGCG
GTATCATTGCAGCACTGGGGCCAGATGGTAAGCCCTCCCGTATCGTAGTTATCTACACGACGGGGAGTCA
GGCAACTATGGATGAACGAAATAGACAGATCGCTGAGATAGGTGCCTCACTGATTAAGCATTGGTAACTG
TCAGACCAAGTTTACTCATATATACTTTAGATTGATTTAAAACTTCATTTTTAATTTAAAAGGATCTAGG
TGAAGATCCTTTTTGATAATCTCATGACCAAAATCCCTTAACGTGAGTTTTCGTTCCACTGAGCGTCAGA
CCCCGTAGAAAAGATCAAAGGATCTTCTTGAGATCCTTTTTTTCTGCGCGTAATCTGCTGCTTGCAAACA
AAAAAACCACCGCTACCAGCGGTGGTTTGTTTGCCGGATCAAGAGCTACCAACTCTTTTTCCGAAGGTAA
CTGGCTTCAGCAGAGCGCAGATACCAAATACTGTTCTTCTAGTGTAGCCGTAGTTAGGCCACCACTTCAA
GAACTCTGTAGCACCGCCTACATACCTCGCTCTGCTAATCCTGTTACCAGTGGCTGCTGCCAGTGGCGAT
AAGTCGTGTCTTACCGGGTTGGACTCAAGACGATAGTTACCGGATAAGGCGCAGCGGTCGGGCTGAACGG
GGGGTTCGTGCACACAGCCCAGCTTGGAGCGAACGACCTACACCGAACTGAGATACCTACAGCGTGAGCT
ATGAGAAAGCGCCACGCTTCCCGAAGGGAGAAAGGCGGACAGGTATCCGGTAAGCGGCAGGGTCGGAACA
GGAGAGCGCACGAGGGAGCTTCCAGGGGGAAACGCCTGGTATCTTTATAGTCCTGTCGGGTTTCGCCACC
TCTGACTTGAGCGTCGATTTTTGTGATGCTCGTCAGGGGGGCGGAGCCTATGGAAAAACGCCAGCAACGC
GGCCTTTTTACGGTTCTGGCCTTTTGCA
